>Addgene plasmid #221556 | pPB-EF1A-Puro-mCherry-RAB7-S72A | addgene full sequence | sequence record 439118 | Addgene NGS Result
TCAGGTGTCGTGACAAGTTTGTACAAAAAAGCAGGCTGCCACCATGGTGAGCAAGGGCGAGGAGGATAAC
ATGGCCATCATCAAGGAGTTCATGCGCTTCAAGGTGCACATGGAGGGCTCCGTGAACGGCCACGAGTTCG
AGATCGAGGGCGAGGGCGAGGGCCGCCCCTACGAGGGCACCCAGACCGCCAAGCTGAAGGTGACCAAGGG
TGGCCCCCTGCCCTTCGCCTGGGACATCCTGTCCCCTCAGTTCATGTACGGCTCCAAGGCCTACGTGAAG
CACCCCGCCGACATCCCCGACTACTTGAAGCTGTCCTTCCCCGAGGGCTTCAAGTGGGAGCGCGTGATGA
ACTTCGAGGACGGCGGCGTGGTGACCGTGACCCAGGACTCCTCCCTGCAGGACGGCGAGTTCATCTACAA
GGTGAAGCTGCGCGGCACCAACTTCCCCTCCGACGGCCCCGTAATGCAGAAGAAGACCATGGGCTGGGAG
GCCTCCTCCGAGCGGATGTACCCCGAGGACGGCGCCCTGAAGGGCGAGATCAAGCAGAGGCTGAAGCTGA
AGGACGGCGGCCACTACGACGCTGAGGTCAAGACCACCTACAAGGCCAAGAAGCCCGTGCAGCTGCCCGG
CGCCTACAACGTCAACATCAAGTTGGACATCACCTCCCACAACGAGGACTACACCATCGTGGAACAGTAC
GAACGCGCCGAGGGCCGCCACTCCACCGGCGGCATGGACGAGCTGTACAAGTCCGGACTCAGATCTCGAG
CTATGACCTCTAGGAAGAAAGTGTTGCTGAAGGTTATCATCCTGGGAGATTCTGGAGTCGGGAAGACATC
ACTCATGAACCAGTATGTGAATAAGAAATTCAGCAATCAGTACAAAGCCACAATAGGAGCTGACTTTCTG
ACCAAGGAGGTGATGGTGGATGACAGGCTAGTCACAATGCAGATATGGGACACAGCAGGACAGGAACGGT
TCCAGGCTCTCGGTGTGGCCTTCTACAGAGGTGCAGACTGCTGCGTTCTGGTATTTGATGTGACTGCCCC
CAACACATTCAAAACCCTAGATAGCTGGAGAGATGAGTTTCTCATCCAGGCCAGTCCCCGAGATCCTGAA
AACTTCCCATTTGTTGTGTTGGGAAACAAGATTGACCTCGAAAACAGACAAGTGGCCACAAAGCGGGCAC
AGGCCTGGTGCTACAGCAAAAACAACATTCCCTACTTTGAGACCAGTGCCAAGGAGGCCATCAACGTGGA
GCAGGCGTTCCAGACGATTGCACGGAATGCACTTAAGCAGGAAACGGAGGTGGAGCTGTACAACGAATTT
CCTGAACCTATCAAACTGGACAAGAATGACCGGGCCAAGGCCTCGGCAGAAAGCTGCAGTTGCTGAACCC
AGCTTTCTTGTACAAAGTGGTGATCCTCAGGTGCAGGCTGCCTATCAGAAGGTGGTGGCTGGTGTGGCCA
ATGCCCTGGCTCACAAATACCACTGAGATCTTTTTCCCTCTGCCAAAAATTATGGGGACATCATGAAGCC
CCTTGAGCATCTGACTTCTGGCTAATAAAGGAAATTTATTTTCATTGCAATAGTGTGTTGGAATTTTTTG
TGTCTCTCACTCGGAAGGACATATGGGAGGGCAAATCATTTAAAACATCAGAATGAGTATTTGGTTTAGA
GTTTGGCAACATATGCCCATATGCTGGCTGCCATGAACAAAGGTTGGCTATAAAGAGGTCATCAGTATAT
GAAACAGCCCCCTGCTGTCCATTCCTTATTCCATAGAAAAGCCTTGACTTGAGGTTAGATTTTTTTTATA
TTTTGTTTTGTGTTATTTTTTTCTTTAACATCCCTAAAATTTTCCTTACATGTTTTACTAGCCAGATTTT
TCCTCCTCTCCTGACTACTCCCAGTCATAGCTGTCCCTCTTCTCTTATGGAGATCCCTCGACCTGCAGCC
CAAGCTTCGCGTTGACATTGATTATTGACTAGTTATTAATAGTAATCAATTACGGGGTCATTAGTTCATA
GCCCATATATGGAGTTCCGCGTTACATAACTTACGGTAAATGGCCCGCCTGGCTGACCGCCCAACGACCC
CCGCCCATTGACGTCAATAATGACGTATGTTCCCATAGTAACGCCAATAGGGACTTTCCATTGACGTCAA
TGGGTGGAGTATTTACGGTAAACTGCCCACTTGGCAGTACATCAAGTGTATCATATGCCAAGTACGCCCC
CTATTGACGTCAATGACGGTAAATGGCCCGCCTGGCATTATGCCCAGTACATGACCTTATGGGACTTTCC
TACTTGGCAGTACATCTACGTATTAGTCATCGCTATTACCATGGTGATGCGGTTTTGGCAGTACATCAAT
GGGCGTGGATAGCGGTTTGACTCACGGGGATTTCCAAGTCTCCACCCCATTGACGTCAATGGGAGTTTGT
TTTGGCACCAAAATCAACGGGACTTTCCAAAATGTCGTAACAACTCCGCCCCATTGACGCAAATGGGCGG
TAGGCGTGTACGGTGGGAGGTCTATATAAGCAGAGCTCTCTGGCTAACTAGAGAACCCACTGCGCCACCA
TGACCGAGTACAAGCCCACGGTGCGCCTCGCCACCCGCGACGACGTCCCCAGGGCCGTACGCACCCTCGC
CGCCGCGTTCGCCGACTACCCCGCCACGCGCCACACCGTCGATCCGGACCGCCACATCGAGCGGGTCACC
GAGCTGCAAGAACTCTTCCTCACGCGCGTCGGGCTCGACATCGGCAAGGTGTGGGTCGCGGACGACGGCG
CCGCGGTGGCGGTCTGGACCACGCCGGAGAGCGTCGAAGCGGGGGCGGTGTTCGCCGAGATCGGCCCGCG
CATGGCCGAGTTGAGCGGTTCCCGGCTGGCCGCGCAGCAACAGATGGAAGGCCTCCTGGCGCCGCACCGG
CCCAAGGAGCCCGCGTGGTTCCTGGCCACCGTCGGCGTCTCGCCCGACCACCAGGGCAAGGGTCTGGGCA
GCGCCGTCGTGCTCCCCGGAGTGGAGGCGGCCGAGCGCGCCGGGGTGCCCGCCTTCCTGGAGACCTCCGC
GCCCCGCAACCTCCCCTTCTACGAGCGGCTCGGCTTCACCGTCACCGCCGACGTCGAGGTGCCCGAAGGA
CCGCGCACCTGGTGCATGACCCGCAAGCCCGGTGCCTGACTCGAGTCTAGAGGGCCCGTTTAAACCCGCT
GATCAGCCTCGACTGTGCCTTCTAGTTGCCAGCCATCTGTTGTTTGCCCCTCCCCCGTGCCTTCCTTGAC
CCTGGAAGGTGCCACTCCCACTGTCCTTTCCTAATAAAATGAGGAAATTGCATCGCATTGTCTGAGTAGG
TGTCATTCTATTCTGGGGGGTGGGGTGGGGCAGGACAGCAAGGGGGAGGATTGGGAAGACAATAGCAGGC
ATGCTGGGGATGCGGTGGGCTCTATGGCTCGAGTTAATTAACGAGAGCATAATATTGATATGTGCCAAAG
TTGTTTCTGACTGACTAATAAGTATAATTTGTTTCTATTATGTATAGGTTAAGCTAATTACTTATTTTAT
AATACAACATGACTGTTTTTAAAGTACAAAATAAGTTTATTTTTGTAAAAGAGAGAATGTTTAAAAGTTT
TGTTACTTTATAGAAGAAATTTTGAGTTTTTGTTTTTTTTTAATAAATAAATAAACATAAATAAATTGTT
TGTTGAATTTATTATTAGTATGTAAGTGTAAATATAATAAAACTTAATATCTATTCAAATTAATAAATAA
ACCTCGATATACAGACCGATAAAACACATGCGTCAATTTTACGCATGATTATCTTTAACGTACGTCACAA
TATGATTATCTTTCTAGGGTTAAATAATAGTTTCTAATTTTTTTATTATTCAGCCTGCTGTCGTGAATAC
CGAGCTCCAATTCGCCCTATAGTGAGTCGTATTACAATTCACTGGCCGTCGTTTTACAACGTCGTGACTG
GGAAAACCCTGGCGTTACCCAACTTAATCGCCTTGCAGCACATCCCCCTTTCGCCAGCTGGCGTAATAGC
GAAGAGGCCCGCACCGATCGCCCTTCCCAACAGTTGCGCAGCCTGAATGGCGAATGGG
[124 nt withheld, positions 4119-4242]
C
[91 nt withheld, positions 4244-4334]
A
[49 nt withheld, positions 4336-4384]
CCTTTGACGTTGGAGTCCACGTTCTTT
[37 nt withheld, positions 4412-4448]
ACCCTATCTCGGTCTATTCTTTTGATTTATAAGGGATTTTGCCGATTTCGGCCTATTGGTTAAAAAATGA
GCTGATTTAACAAAAATTTAACGCGAATTTTAACAAAATATTAACGCTTACAATTTAGGTGGCACTTTTC
GGGGAAATGTGCGCGGAACCCCTATTTGTTTATTTTTCTAAATACATTCAAATATGTATCCGCTCATGAG
ACAATAACCCTGATAAATGCTTCAATAATATTGAAAAAGGAAGAGTATGAGTATTCAACATTTCCGTGTC
GCCCTTATTCCCTTTTTTGCGGCATTTTGCCTTCCTGTTTTTGCTCACCCAGAAACGCTGGTGAAAGTAA
AAGATGCTGAAGATCAGTTGGGTGCACGAGTGGGTTACATCGAACTGGATCTCAACAGCGGTAAGATCCT
TGAGAGTTTTCGCCCCGAAGAACGTTTTCCAATGATGAGCACTTTTAAAGTTCTGCTATGTGGCGCGGTA
TTATCCCGTATTGACGCCGGGCAAGAGCAACTCGGTCGCCGCATACACTATTCTCAGAATGACTTGGTTG
AGTACTCACCAGTCACAGAAAAGCATCTTACGGATGGCATGACAGTAAGAGAATTATGCAGTGCTGCCAT
AACCATGAGTGATAACACTGCGGCCAACTTACTTCTGACAACGATCGGAGGACCGAAGGAGCTAACCGCT
TTTTTGCACAACATGGGGGATCATGTAACTCGCCTTGATCGTTGGGAACCGGAGCTGAATGAAGCCATAC
CAAACGACGAGCGTGACACCACGATGCCTGTAGCAATGGCAACAACGTTGCGCAAACTATTAACTGGCGA
ACTACTTACTCTAGCTTCCCGGCAACAATTAATAGACTGGATGGAGGCGGATAAAGTTGCAGGACCACTT
CTGCGCTCGGCCCTTCCGGCTGGCTGGTTTATTGCTGATAAATCTGGAGCCGGTGAGCGTGGGTCTCGCG
GTATCATTGCAGCACTGGGGCCAGATGGTAAGCCCTCCCGTATCGTAGTTATCTACACGACGGGGAGTCA
GGCAACTATGGATGAACGAAATAGACAGATCGCTGAGATAGGTGCCTCACTGATTAAGCATTGGTAACTG
TCAGACCAAGTTTACTCATATATACTTTAGATTGATTTAAAACTTCATTTTTAATTTAAAAGGATCTAGG
TGAAGATCCTTTTTGATAATCTCATGACCAAAATCCCTTAACGTGAGTTTTCGTTCCACTGAGCGTCAGA
CCCCGTAGAAAAGATCAAAGGATCTTCTTGAGATCCTTTTTTTCTGCGCGTAATCTGCTGCTTGCAAACA
AAAAAACCACCGCTACCAGCGGTGGTTTGTTTGCCGGATCAAGAGCTACCAACTCTTTTTCCGAAGGTAA
CTGGCTTCAGCAGAGCGCAGATACCAAATACTGTTCTTCTAGTGTAGCCGTAGTTAGGCCACCACTTCAA
GAACTCTGTAGCACCGCCTACATACCTCGCTCTGCTAATCCTGTTACCAGTGGCTGCTGCCAGTGGCGAT
AAGTCGTGTCTTACCGGGTTGGACTCAAGACGATAGTTACCGGATAAGGCGCAGCGGTCGGGCTGAACGG
GGGGTTCGTGCACACAGCCCAGCTTGGAGCGAACGACCTACACCGAACTGAGATACCTACAGCGTGAGCT
ATGAGAAAGCGCCACGCTTCCCGAAGGGAGAAAGGCGGACAGGTATCCGGTAAGCGGCAGGGTCGGAACA
GGAGAGCGCACGAGGGAGCTTCCAGGGGGAAACGCCTGGTATCTTTATAGTCCTGTCGGGTTTCGCCACC
TCTGACTTGAGCGTCGATTTTTGTGATGCTCGTCAGGGGGGCGGAGCCTATGGAAAAACGCCAGCAACGC
GGCCTTTTTACGGTTCCTGGCCTTTTGCTGGCCTTTTGCTCACATGTTCTTTCCTGCGTTATCCCCTGAT
TCTGTGGATAACCGTATTACCGCCTTTGAGTGAGCTGATACCGCTCGCCGCAGCCGAACGACCGAGCGCA
GCGAGTCAGTGAGCGAGGAAGCGGAAGAGCGCCCAATACGCAAACCGCCTCTCCCCGCGCGTTGGCCGAT
TCATTAATGCAGCTGGCACGACAGGTTTCCCGACTGGAAAGCGGGCAGTGAGCGCAACGCAATTAATGTG
AGTTAGCTCACTCATTAGGCACCCCAGGCTTTACACTTTATGCTTCCGGCTCGTATGTTGTGTGGAATTG
TGAGCGGATAACAATTTCACACAGGAAACAGCTATGACCATGATTACGCCAAGCTCGAAATTAACCCTCA
CTAAAGGGAACAAAAGCTGGTACCTCGCGCGACTTGGTTTGCCATTCTTTAGCGCGCGTCGCGTCACACA
GCTTGGCCACAATGTGGTTTTTGTCAAACGAAGATTCTATGACGTGTTTAAAGTTTAGGTCGAGTAAAGC
GCAAATCTTTTTTAACCCTAGAAAGATAGTCTGCGTAAAATTGACGCATGCATTCTTGAAATATTGCTCT
CTCTTTCTAAATAGCGCGAATCCGTCGCTGTGCATTTAGGACATCTCAGTCGCCGCTTGGAGCTCCCGTG
AGGCGTGCTTGTCAATGCGGTAAGTGTCACTGATTTTGAACTATAACGACCGCGTGAGTCAAAATGACGC
ATGATTATCTTTTACGTGACTTTTAAGATTTAACTCATACGATAATTATATTGTTATTTCATGTTCTACT
TACGTGATAACTTATTATATATATATTTTCTTGTTATAGATATCATCAACTTTGTATAGAAAAGTTGGGC
TCCGGTGCCCGTCAGTGGGCAGAGCGCACATCGCCCACAGTCCCCGAGAAGTTGGGGGGAGGGGTCGGCA
ATTGAACCGGTGCCTAGAGAAGGTGGCGCGGGGTAAACTGGGAAAGTGATGTCGTGTACTGGCTCCGCCT
TTTTCCCGAGGGTGGGGGAGAACCGTATATAAGTGCAGTAGTCGCCGTGAACGTTCTTTTTCGCAACGGG
TTTGCCGCCAGAACACAGGTAAGTGCCGTGTGTGGTTCCCGCGGGCCTGGCCTCTTTACGGGTTATGGCC
CTTGCGTGCCTTGAATTACTTCCACCTGGCTGCAGTACGTGATTCTTGATCCCGAGCTTCGGGTTGGAAG
TGGGTGGGAGAGTTCGAGGCCTTGCGCTTAAGGAGCCCCTTCGCCTCGTGCTTGAGTTGAGGCCTGGCCT
GGGCGCTGGGGCCGCCGCGTGCGAATCTGGTGGCACCTTCGCGCCTGTCTCGCTGCTTTCGATAAGTCTC
TAGCCATTTAAAATTTTTGATGACCTGCTGCGACGCTTTTTTTCTGGCAAGATAGTCTTGTAAATGCGGG
CCAAGATCTGCACACTGGTATTTCGGTTTTTGGGGCCGCGGGCGGCGACGGGGCCCGTGCGTCCCAGCGC
ACATGTTCGGCGAGGCGGGGCCTGCGAGCGCGGCCACCGAGAATCGGACGGGGGTAGTCTCAAGCTGGCC
GGCCTGCTCTGGTGCCTGGTCTCGCGCCGCCGTGTATCGCCCCGCCCTGGGCGGCAAGGCTGGCCCGGTC
GGCACCAGTTGCGTGAGCGGAAAGATGGCCGCTTCCCGGCCCTGCTGCAGGGAGCTCAAAATGGAGGACG
CGGCGCTCGGGAGAGCGGGCGGGTGAGTCACCCACACAAAGGAAAAGGGCCTTTCCGTCCTCAGCCGTCG
CTTCATGTGACTCCACGGAGTACCGGGCGCCGTCCAGGCACCTCGATTAGTTCTCGAGCTTTTGGAGTAC
GTCGTCTTTAGGTTGGGGGGAGGGGTTTTATGCGATGGAGTTTCCCCACACTGAGTGGGTGGAGACTGAA
GTTAGGCCAGCTTGGCACTTGATGTAATTCTCCTTGGAATTTGCCCTTTTTGAGTTTGGATCTTGGTTCA
TTCTCAAGCCTCAGACAGTGGTTCAAAGTTTTTTTCTTCCATT
Features (pLannotate 1.2.2; 27 found; start..end, strand, type, name):
     13..37      +  protein_bind   attB1: mutant version of attB; recombination site for the Gateway® BP reaction BP Clonase™
     44..751     +  CDS            mCherry: mCherry is a basic (constitutively fluorescent) red fluorescent protein published in 2004, derived from Discosoma sp.. It is reported to be a very rapidly-maturing monomer with low acid sensitivity.
    752..772     +  misc_feature   MCS (fragment): multiple cloning site
    773..1393    +  CDS            RAB7A: RAB7A_HUMAN - Also known as RAB7. Experimental evidence at protein level: Swiss-Prot protein existence level 1. Small GTPase which cycles between active GTP-bound and inactive GDP-bound states. In its active state, binds to a variety of effector proteins playing a key role in the regulation of endo- lysosomal trafficking. Governs early-to-late endosomal maturation, microtubule minus-end as well as plus-end directed endosomal migration and positioning, and endosome-lysosome transport through different protein-protein interaction cascades. Plays a central role, not only in endosomal traffic, but
   1397..1421    -  protein_bind   attB2: mutant version of attB; recombination site for the Gateway® BP reaction BP Clonase™
   1425..1493    +  CDS            HBB (fragment): HBB_PONPY - Experimental evidence at transcript level: Swiss-Prot protein existence level 2. Involved in oxygen transport from the lung to the various peripheral tissues. From Pongo pygmaeus (Bornean orangutan).
   1564..1619    +  polyA_signal   β-globin poly(A) signal: rabbit β-globin polyadenylation signal (Gil and Proudfoot, 1987)
   1974..2353    +  enhancer       CMV enhancer: human cytomegalovirus immediate early enhancer
   2354..2557    +  promoter       CMV promoter: human cytomegalovirus (CMV) immediate early promoter
   2590..3189    +  CDS            PuroR: puromycin N-acetyltransferase; pac from Streptomyces alboniger; confers resistance to puromycin
   3233..3457    +  polyA_signal   bGH poly(A) signal: bovine growth hormone polyadenylation signal
   3936..3954    -  promoter       T7 promoter: promoter for bacteriophage T7 RNA polymerase
   3957..4114    +  CDS            lacZα (fragment): LacZα fragment of β-galactosidase; lacZ fragment
   4119..4547    +  rep_origin     f1 ori (sequence partly withheld): f1 bacteriophage origin of replication; arrow indicates direction of (+) strand synthesis
   4600..4704    +  promoter       AmpR promoter: bla
   4705..5565    +  CDS            AmpR: β-lactamase; bla; confers resistance to ampicillin, carbenicillin, and related antibiotics
   5736..6324    +  rep_origin     ori: high-copy-number ColE1/pMB1/pBR322/pUC origin of replication
   6507..6599    +  CDS            lacI (fragment): lac repressor; lacI; The lac repressor binds to the lac operator to inhibit transcription in E. coli. This inhibition can be relieved by adding lactose or isopropyl-β-D-thiogalactopyranoside (IPTG).
   6612..6633    +  protein_bind   CAP binding site: CAP binding activates transcription in the presence of cAMP. E. coli catabolite activator protein
   6648..6678    +  promoter       lac promoter: promoter for the E. coli lac operon
   6686..6702    +  protein_bind   lac operator: The lac repressor binds to the lac operator to inhibit transcription in E. coli. This inhibition can be relieved by adding lactose or isopropyl-β-D-thiogalactopyranoside (IPTG). lac repressor encoded by lacI
   6747..6765    +  promoter       T3 promoter: promoter for bacteriophage T3 RNA polymerase
   6782..6913    -  CDS            FP (fragment): FP25_NPVAC - Experimental evidence at protein level: Swiss-Prot protein existence level 1. From Autographa californica nuclear polyhedrosis virus (AcMNPV).
   7225..7245    +  protein_bind   attB4: mutant version of attB; core recombination site for the Gateway® BP reaction BP Clonase™
   7265..7476    +  promoter       EF-1α core promoter: core promoter for human elongation factor EF-1α
   7477..7586    +  intron         EF-1α intron A (fragment): intron upstream of the start codon of human EF-1α
   8212..4       +  intron         EF-1α intron A (across the origin): truncated intron upstream of the start codon of human EF-1α
