[The description below was written by a language model from this plasmid's Addgene catalogue record and pLannotate feature annotations shown in this document.]
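Description:
pPB-EF1A-Puro-mCherry-RAB7-S72A is an 8.4 kb mammalian expression plasmid built on a commercially synthesized pPB piggyBac transposon backbone. It is designed so that co-delivery of piggyBac transposase can move the expression cargo into the host cell genome for stable expression. It is propagated in E. coli through a high-copy ColE1/pUC-type origin and selected with ampicillin (AmpR under its own bla promoter). The backbone also carries an f1 origin, lac promoter/operator and lacZα remnants, and T3 and T7 promoters typical of a pBluescript-like scaffold. The automated feature table does not label the piggyBac terminal repeats. It does flag a fragment of the baculovirus FP25 gene, which may be flanking sequence associated with a transposon end, but the record does not confirm this.

The main cassette uses the human EF-1α promoter with its intron A to drive mCherry fused, through a short linker derived from a multiple cloning site, to the N-terminus of human RAB7A. The RAB7A coding sequence carries a serine 72 to alanine substitution. Transcription ends at a rabbit β-globin polyadenylation signal. Gateway attB4, attB1 and attB2 scars bracket the promoter and coding region, reflecting modular assembly. A separate downstream cassette places the puromycin N-acetyltransferase gene under the CMV enhancer/promoter with a bGH poly(A) signal, allowing puromycin selection of transfected or integrated cells.

RAB7A is a small GTPase governing endo-lysosomal maturation and trafficking. The red fluorescent fusion lets the S72A mutant be visualized and stably expressed. The associated publication examines lysosomal TBK1 and Rab7-dependent regulation of mTORC1.
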