Addgene plasmid #221556: pPB-EF1A-Puro-mCherry-RAB7-S72A
Purpose: Expresses Cherry-tagged human Rab7 with S72A mutation in mammalian cells. Compatible with piggybac transposase for genome integration.
Depositing lab: Shawn Ferguson. Depositing organization: Yale University. Publication: Lysosomal TBK1 responds to amino acid availability to relieve Rab7-dependent mTORC1 inhibition. Talaia G, Bentley-DeSousa A, Ferguson SM. EMBO J. 2024 Sep;43(18):3948-3967. doi: 10.1038/s44318-024-00180-8. Epub 2024 Aug 5. PubMed 39103493.
Backbone
  Vector backbone: pPB
  Backbone manufacturer: Vectorbuilder
  Vector type: Mammalian Expression ; piggybac
  Selectable markers: Puromycin
Growth in bacteria
  Bacterial resistance: Ampicillin, 100 μg/mL
  Growth temperature: 37°C
  Growth strain: NEB Stable
  Copy number: Unknown
Gene/Insert
  Gene/Insert name: Rab7A (alt name: Rab7)
  Species: H. sapiens (human)
  Mutation: Change serine 72 to alanine
  Entrez Gene: RAB7A (a.k.a. CMT2B, PRO2706, RAB7)
  Promoter: EF1a
  Tag / fusion protein: mCherry (N terminal on backbone)
  Cloning method: Gene Synthesis
  Sequencing primers: 5′ TCAAGCCTCAGACAGTGGTTC
Resource information
  A portion of this plasmid was derived from a plasmid made by: Plasmid was custom synthesized by Vectorbuilder
Terms and licenses: Academic/Nonprofit Terms; Industry Terms: Not Available to Industry
Depositor comments: Please visit https://doi.org/10.1101/2023.12.16.571979 for bioRxiv preprint.
How to cite: pPB-EF1A-Puro-mCherry-RAB7-S72A was a gift from Shawn Ferguson (Addgene plasmid # 221556 ; http://n2t.net/addgene:221556 ; RRID:Addgene_221556)
